Addgene plasmid #128361: pPEE17
Purpose: Detecting gene essentiality in Cryptococcus neoformans. Targets DNA constructs to the Safe Haven Site 1, a small gene-free region. Contains amdS2 counterselectable marker. This version of the Safe Haven vector includes direct repeats, enabling the formation of popouts on fluoroacetamide.
Depositing lab: James Fraser. Depositing organization: University of Queensland. Publication: amdS as a dominant recyclable marker in Cryptococcus neoformans. Erpf PE, Stephenson CJ, Fraser JA. Fungal Genet Biol. 2019 Jun 17;131:103241. doi: 10.1016/j.fgb.2019.103241. PubMed 31220607.
Backbone
  Vector backbone: pBlueScript II SK(-)
  Backbone manufacturer: Stratagene
  Vector type: Unspecified
  Selectable markers: Acetamide, Fluoroacetamide
Growth in bacteria
  Bacterial resistance: Ampicillin, 100 μg/mL
  Growth temperature: 37°C
  Growth strain: DH5alpha
  Copy number: High Copy
Gene/Insert
  Gene/Insert name: Acetamidase (amdS)
  Species: Synthetic
  Promoter: TEF1
  Cloning method: Gibson Cloning
Terms and licenses: Academic/Nonprofit Terms; Industry Terms: Not Available to Industry
Depositor comments: Contains the Safe Haven Site 1 sequence (CNAG_00777 - CNAG_00778) in the backbone of pBluescript II SK- flanked by blaster repeats to enable integration into the C. neoformans genome via homologous recombination, in addition to a linker sequence containing multiple rare-cutting restriction enzyme cut sites to facilitate linearization prior to biolistic transformation. Importantly, as the Safe Haven and marker fragments were inserted into the pBluescript II SK- backbone in place of the f1 origin of replication, each plasmid still retains the original multicloning site and blue/white screening capabilities. Linearization of the safe haven constructs is made possible by the inclusion of a linker containing cut sites for three rare cutting restriction enzymes, BaeI, AscI and PacI. To use the vectors, the gene of interest is subcloned into the standard pBluescript II SK- multicloning site.
How to cite: pPEE17 was a gift from James Fraser (Addgene plasmid # 128361 ; http://n2t.net/addgene:128361 ; RRID:Addgene_128361)
