[The description below was written by a language model from this plasmid's Addgene catalogue record and pLannotate feature annotations shown in this document.]
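Description:
pPEE17 is a genome-targeting integration vector for the fungal pathogen Cryptococcus neoformans, built on the high-copy pBluescript II SK(-) backbone. In E. coli it is maintained through the ColE1/pUC-type origin and selected with ampicillin via the bla gene. The Cryptococcus-specific fragments were inserted by Gibson assembly in place of the f1 origin, of which only short remnants are annotated. As a result, the lac promoter/operator, the T3 and T7 promoters flanking the standard multiple cloning site, and the lacZα fragment are retained, so blue/white screening remains available when a gene of interest is subcloned into the MCS.

The payload is the amdS2 acetamidase marker, a synthetic version of the gene (annotated by similarity to Aspergillus nidulans amdS) expressed from a TEF1 promoter. Acetamidase allows positive selection through growth on acetamide and counterselection on fluoroacetamide, making the marker dominant and recyclable. The plasmid also carries the Safe Haven Site 1 sequence, a small gene-free intergenic region between CNAG_00777 and CNAG_00778, which directs homologous integration into the genome without disrupting a gene. A linker with rare-cutting BaeI, AscI and PacI sites allows the plasmid to be linearised before biolistic transformation. This version also includes direct "blaster" repeats, so recombination between them produces popouts that can be recovered on fluoroacetamide. The stated use is detecting gene essentiality in C. neoformans. The automated feature table does not annotate the TEF1 promoter, Safe Haven sequence, repeats or linker, which presumably lie in its unannotated regions.
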