Features (pLannotate 1.2.2; 14 found; start..end, strand, type, name):
   1027..1043    -  rep_origin     f1 ori (fragment): f1 bacteriophage origin of replication; arrow indicates direction of (+) strand synthesis
   1070..1174    +  promoter       AmpR promoter: bla
   1175..2035    +  CDS            AmpR: β-lactamase; bla; confers resistance to ampicillin, carbenicillin, and related antibiotics
   2206..2794    +  rep_origin     ori: high-copy-number ColE1/pMB1/pBR322/pUC origin of replication
   2977..3069    +  CDS            lacI (fragment): lac repressor; lacI; The lac repressor binds to the lac operator to inhibit transcription in E. coli. This inhibition can be relieved by adding lactose or isopropyl-β-D-thiogalactopyranoside (IPTG).
   3082..3103    +  protein_bind   CAP binding site: CAP binding activates transcription in the presence of cAMP. E. coli catabolite activator protein
   3118..3148    +  promoter       lac promoter: promoter for the E. coli lac operon
   3156..3172    +  protein_bind   lac operator: The lac repressor binds to the lac operator to inhibit transcription in E. coli. This inhibition can be relieved by adding lactose or isopropyl-β-D-thiogalactopyranoside (IPTG). lac repressor encoded by lacI
   3217..3235    +  promoter       T3 promoter: promoter for bacteriophage T3 RNA polymerase
   3248..3355    +  misc_feature   MCS: pBluescript multiple cloning site
   3364..3382    -  promoter       T7 promoter: promoter for bacteriophage T7 RNA polymerase
   3390..3545    +  CDS            lacZα (fragment): LacZα fragment of β-galactosidase; lacZ fragment
   3549..3680    -  rep_origin     M13 ori (fragment): M13 bacteriophage origin of replication; arrow indicates direction of (+) strand synthesis
   4916..6562    +  CDS            amdS: acetamidase from Aspergillus nidulans; amdS; confers ability to process acetamide for selection in fungal cells
>Addgene plasmid #128361 | pPEE17 | addgene full sequence | sequence record 267942 | Addgene NGS Result
ACACGATGTTTTCCATCAGTAACATCGGGGCACTTGTACATATTCTCCCAGGCAGACAAAGATATGACAA
GACCTTCACGGCCGACGGTTGCAACATCCTTCTCCAATTTGAGCTGCTACAATCTCCTGCTTCATGGCAT
TCCAGTCACATCAAGGTATCCATCTCTTTCGGCATAGCTAATCTAGGAAGAATGAATATACCACGTCTAT
AACTGATCAGACCTAAAGGGCTTCAGTATCGGTTATACACCAGGATCAATGGCAAATAAGACTCACAAAT
TGGGATGATCATCAGCAGATGGTGTTATTCAACGGGCAGACCGTGAGTACAAAGTGTTCAGCGTTGAATG
GCACCGTATATACAAATATGCTGAGCCTGTTATAACCTTAGCTTCTTCTCCTGTTGCTTCCCTTGGCCTG
TAAAGTCAAGTTCCGCCGTGTTCTATTATCATAAATGATCGACTTCCATCAATGGAAGGGTAAGCTCGCG
TCCTTAAGCATAGGCGGTCTCAGAGTGCCATCCAGTCCAGCGCTCAAGGTTCCTAGGAAGGGGGGTTCGC
CTTTAAGAATTCAGGGGGCTGTGGTAGCTCGACGATGCCAGGTGTCATGGAGAGGTCCAAGAAATTGATG
ATAACCATTCCCTAGTCCGCAAAGTGCCTCGTATGATCCAAAGTGCCAAGATTGTACGATAGGGTGGATA
TCCAAAGCAAGAAGATAAACGTCCAATTCCATGATTTGAAGTCTATGGGCAAGTTCTACTCTAGCCATCT
AATCCTCAACTGCCGACTACTCGTTCTACGTATTAGCGCACTAATACTCATGCGTCTAGTTAGCTTCCAT
CTACGTATTCGACTCCTGATCCTAATGCGTCGCCGGCTATCGGATCTCATGCGTCTACGACTCCGACTGC
AGCTAATCATTAGCCTACGACTCCAGGTTCATTACCGTTGACTATTCGTTTTGCTCCATTTGACTCTACT
CACTCACTGCGCACTCGTTCTAATATAGTGGCATGATTGAAGGCCTGCCGCTACAGGGCGCGTCAGGTGG
CACTTTTCGGGGAAATGTGCGCGGAACCCCTATTTGTTTATTTTTCTAAATACATTCAAATATGTATCCG
CTCATGAGACAATAACCCTGATAAATGCTTCAATAATATTGAAAAAGGAAGAGTATGAGTATTCAACATT
TCCGTGTCGCCCTTATTCCCTTTTTTGCGGCATTTTGCCTTCCTGTTTTTGCTCACCCAGAAACGCTGGT
GAAAGTAAAAGATGCTGAAGATCAGTTGGGTGCACGAGTGGGTTACATCGAACTGGATCTCAACAGCGGT
AAGATCCTTGAGAGTTTTCGCCCCGAAGAACGTTTTCCAATGATGAGCACTTTTAAAGTTCTGCTATGTG
GCGCGGTATTATCCCGTATTGACGCCGGGCAAGAGCAACTCGGTCGCCGCATACACTATTCTCAGAATGA
CTTGGTTGAGTACTCACCAGTCACAGAAAAGCATCTTACGGATGGCATGACAGTAAGAGAATTATGCAGT
GCTGCCATAACCATGAGTGATAACACTGCGGCCAACTTACTTCTGACAACGATCGGAGGACCGAAGGAGC
TAACCGCTTTTTTGCACAACATGGGGGATCATGTAACTCGCCTTGATCGTTGGGAACCGGAGCTGAATGA
AGCCATACCAAACGACGAGCGTGACACCACGATGCCTGTAGCAATGGCAACAACGTTGCGCAAACTATTA
ACTGGCGAACTACTTACTCTAGCTTCCCGGCAACAATTAATAGACTGGATGGAGGCGGATAAAGTTGCAG
GACCACTTCTGCGCTCGGCCCTTCCGGCTGGCTGGTTTATTGCTGATAAATCTGGAGCCGGTGAGCGTGG
GTCTCGCGGTATCATTGCAGCACTGGGGCCAGATGGTAAGCCCTCCCGTATCGTAGTTATCTACACGACG
GGGAGTCAGGCAACTATGGATGAACGAAATAGACAGATCGCTGAGATAGGTGCCTCACTGATTAAGCATT
GGTAACTGTCAGACCAAGTTTACTCATATATACTTTAGATTGATTTAAAACTTCATTTTTAATTTAAAAG
GATCTAGGTGAAGATCCTTTTTGATAATCTCATGACCAAAATCCCTTAACGTGAGTTTTCGTTCCACTGA
GCGTCAGACCCCGTAGAAAAGATCAAAGGATCTTCTTGAGATCCTTTTTTTCTGCGCGTAATCTGCTGCT
TGCAAACAAAAAAACCACCGCTACCAGCGGTGGTTTGTTTGCCGGATCAAGAGCTACCAACTCTTTTTCC
GAAGGTAACTGGCTTCAGCAGAGCGCAGATACCAAATACTGTTCTTCTAGTGTAGCCGTAGTTAGGCCAC
CACTTCAAGAACTCTGTAGCACCGCCTACATACCTCGCTCTGCTAATCCTGTTACCAGTGGCTGCTGCCA
GTGGCGATAAGTCGTGTCTTACCGGGTTGGACTCAAGACGATAGTTACCGGATAAGGCGCAGCGGTCGGG
CTGAACGGGGGGTTCGTGCACACAGCCCAGCTTGGAGCGAACGACCTACACCGAACTGAGATACCTACAG
CGTGAGCTATGAGAAAGCGCCACGCTTCCCGAAGGGAGAAAGGCGGACAGGTATCCGGTAAGCGGCAGGG
TCGGAACAGGAGAGCGCACGAGGGAGCTTCCAGGGGGAAACGCCTGGTATCTTTATAGTCCTGTCGGGTT
TCGCCACCTCTGACTTGAGCGTCGATTTTTGTGATGCTCGTCAGGGGGGCGGAGCCTATGGAAAAACGCC
AGCAACGCGGCCTTTTTACGGTTCCTGGCCTTTTGCTGGCCTTTTGCTCACATGTTCTTTCCTGCGTTAT
CCCCTGATTCTGTGGATAACCGTATTACCGCCTTTGAGTGAGCTGATACCGCTCGCCGCAGCCGAACGAC
CGAGCGCAGCGAGTCAGTGAGCGAGGAAGCGGAAGAGCGCCCAATACGCAAACCGCCTCTCCCCGCGCGT
TGGCCGATTCATTAATGCAGCTGGCACGACAGGTTTCCCGACTGGAAAGCGGGCAGTGAGCGCAACGCAA
TTAATGTGAGTTAGCTCACTCATTAGGCACCCCAGGCTTTACACTTTATGCTTCCGGCTCGTATGTTGTG
TGGAATTGTGAGCGGATAACAATTTCACACAGGAAACAGCTATGACCATGATTACGCCAAGCGCGCAATT
AACCCTCACTAAAGGGAACAAAAGCTGGAGCTCCACCGCGGTGGCGGCCGCTCTAGAACTAGTGGATCCC
CCGGGCTGCAGGAATTCGATATCAAGCTTATCGATACCGTCGACCTCGAGGGGGGGCCCGGTACCCAATT
CGCCCTATAGTGAGTCGTATTACGCGCGCTCACTGGCCGTCGTTTTACAACGTCGTGACTGGGAAAACCC
TGGCGTTACCCAACTTAATCGCCTTGCAGCACATCCCCCTTTCGCCAGCTGGCGTAATAGCGAAGAGGCC
CGCACCGATCGCCCTTCCCAACAGTTGCGCAGCCTGAATGGCGAATGGAAATTGTAAGCGTTAATATTTT
GTTAAAATTCGCGTTAAATTTTTGTTAAATCAGCTCATTTTTTTAACCAATAGGCCGAAATCGGCAAAAT
CCCTTATAAATCAAAAGAATAGACCGAGATAGGGTTGAGTCCATGGCGGCCGCCATTCTATGCTATACGG
TACAAGATTGTGGCTACTATGCAAGCTCCATAGCGAATGATCTTACACTGACCTTGTCGACCGTTCTGAA
TGATTAACAATGGTCGCAAGTGTGGTTGACCCACCTGCGGGCGCTTCTTAACTATCTATCATCGGTATGT
CAAGTATCACACCCTTTAAACAAAAGAATAAGAGCATAATACAGCAGTCTCATCATGGCAACCCTTCGCG
CAATGTACAAAAAGCAGCCAGAAGCCCCCACGCACAAGCAATAATGTCGTGTTCTACCCTGCCATGAACA
AGCGTCATGGCCATTAGCGAACGCCCCAATATTCAGCCCCATTCGCCAAGCAAGTTGCCTCGCCCCCTTC
CCAGAAGATCATGGGCATCTCGTCTTCTTCTAATTTCGCATTTTGTGAAGCTCCATTCATGCACGTCGGC
TTCTGGACGACTCTTATCATATGCATTGGCCTGCTCGGTGTGAGGATGAGCCACTCCCACATGTTTAGAC
GGCAGGGGCCTCTTGCCACCCGTTGAATTTTTGGTGCGAAGACGTGCCTGGGAACGACCTCCACTTTAAA
TTTCTCCGTTGTTGCGGTCGCTCCATCCTCCTCACATTTCTTGCCTCCTAAGTCCCATGTGCCACACTCG
GTGAAAAACGGAGTTTGATACGGATGAAATTTCCAGTGAGCTTTTCACATTCTGGAGGTTTCGAAAAAAA
TTGTGGGATTTTCTGAATTAATCCGAGAATCCGCCCTGCCCATCAACCGGAAAGAATTAAATCCCTCGCA
CATTCCTTTCTCCCACCACCTTCTTTATCTCTACATTCTTTAACCAAAACACCTAGGTGAGTACCCAAAG
TCTTTTGACACCTTTGAAAATCCGCGCCAGTCGTAGGGCACGTAAAACAATTCTCGCTGGTGGCTTCTGC
AGGTGAAGTCGGGGCAGAGTGGAGCTGAGCATGGTCGACCACCCACATCATTCTGTCTTGTTTTTGGCGA
TGTCTTCCATGCTTTTGCCCTCATCTGTTGCGTCGACTGCAGAGTACTGTTTTGCCACTACTGAGCTCAA
CATGGGCTTGTGTGTGGTGAAGAAAAAAATTTGGTGGCTCTTGAAAATTTTCAACCCATCGGATACATGC
CCTTCCAACTCACAACGCCCTAACACTTTATTGTCCTATCATTGCCTCTTCGCACATGCTAACGATCTCC
ACAGAAAACTTCAAAATGCCTCAATCCTGGGAAGAACTGGCCGCTGATAAGCGCGCCCGCCTCGCAAAAA
CCATCCCTGATGAATGGAAAGTCCAGACGCTGCCTGCGGAAGACAGCGTTATTGATTTCCCAAAGAAATC
GGGGATCCTTTCAGAGGCCGAACTGAAGATCACAGAGGCCTCCGCTGCAGATCTTGTGTCCAAGCTGGCG
GCCGGAGAGTTGACCTCGGTGGAAGTTACGCTAGCATTCTGTAAACGGGCAGCAATCGCCCAGCAGTTAA
CAAACTGCGCCCACGAGTTCTTCCCTGACGCCGCTCTCGCGCAGGCAAGGGAACTCGATGAATACTACGC
AAAGCACAAGAGACCCGTTGGTCCACTCCATGGCCTCCCCATCTCTCTCAAAGACCAGCTTCGAGTCAAG
GGCTACGAAACATCAATGGGCTACATCTCATGGCTAAACAAGTACGACGAAGGGGACTCGGTTCTGACAA
CCATGCTCCGCAAAGCCGGTGCCGTCTTCTACGTCAAGACCTCTGTCCCGCAGACCCTGATGGTCTGCGA
GACAGTCAACAACATCATCGGGCGCACCGTCAACCCACGCAACAAGAACTGGTCGTGCGGCGGCAGTTCC
GGTGGTGAGGGTGCGATCGTTGGGATTCGTGGTGGCGTCATCGGTGTAGGAACGGATATCGGTGGCTCGA
TTCGAGTGCCGGCCGCGTTCAACTTCCTGTACGGTCTAAGGCCGAGTCATGGGCGGCTGCCGTATGCAAA
GATGGCGAACAGCATGGAGGGTCAGGAGACGGTGCACAGCGTTGTCGGGCCGATTACGCACTCTGTTGAG
GACCTCCGCCTCTTCACCAAATCCGTCCTCGGTCAGGAGCCATGGAAATACGACTCCAAGGTCATCCCCA
TGCCCTGGCGCCAGTCCGAGTCGGACATTATTGCCTCCAAGATCAAGAACGGCGGGCTCAATATCGGCTA
CTACAACTTCGACGGCAATGTCCTTCCACACCCTCCTATCCTGCGCGGCGTGGAAACCACCGTCGCCGCA
CTCGCCAAAGCCGGTCACACCGTGACCCCGTGGACGCCATACAAGCACGATTTCGGCCACGATCTCATCT
CCCATATCTACGCGGCTGACGGCAGCGCCGACGTAATGCGCGATATCAGTGCATCCGGCGAGCCGGCGAT
TCCAAATATCAAAGACCTACTGAACCCGAACATCAAAGCTGTTAACATGAACGAGCTCTGGGACACGCAT
CTCCAGAAGTGGAATTACCAGATGGAGTACCTTGAGAAATGGCGGGAGGCTGAAGAAAAGGCCGGGAAGG
AACTGGACGCCATCATCGCGCCGATTACGCCTACCGCTGCGGTACGGCATGACCAGTTCCGGTACTATGG
GTATGCCTCTGTGATCAACCTGCTGGATTTCACGAGCGTGGTTGTTCCGGTTACCTTTGCGGATAAGAAC
ATCGATAAGAAGAATGAGAGTTTCAAGGCGGTTAGTGAGCTTGATGCCCTCGTGCAGGAAGAGTATGATC
CGGAGGCGTACCATGGGGCACCGGTTGCAGTGCAGGTTATCGGACGGAGACTCAGTGAAGAGAGGACGTT
GGCGATTGCAGAGGAAGTGGGGAAGTTGCTGGGAAATGTGGTGACTCCATAGAAGGTTGAGCGCGTAATA
GTGGGTTGGTCTTGTCTCTATCCATTCATCTGTGAGACATACTGATTTCAACTTTTTCATCAGATAATAA
GGATGGTGTGAGATAAGCAAGGCTGGGTTATGAGGTTTGGGACTAGATGGTGTTTCGCGTCTAAAGGTGA
GTCTTCGTTGGTTCAATCACATTGATCTGATCGCTGATCAATTGTCAGCCTCTGAATGTGCTCTTGAAGA
AAATGGTTGTCTGTAAGAATCCAGAACCAAAAACGGTCATTTCAAGTATGTATCCTCCGTGAAGTTCCTT
TAGCTCTTGCTAATATTGGACTTTAGCGTGCTTTAGCCAAAGACAGGGTCGCGAGGTTAAGAGGATGGGC
CAGGAAAAATCTAAGTTAGATTTGTCACACAAAGAAAAAGATTGTCTCAGTTTTGGTTTTGTTTGGTTTG
ATTTATGCATAGGAAATATTTATGATCGAAATCACTCATTTCCTGCTTCGTAAATATCATCTACTATATG
CTTCGTAAATGTCCATCTCCTACATATTGTGGATATGATAAATGCAATCCTCTCGTCTACACTCTCGGCT
TATGCCTTTGTCTTCTTTGCGCTCCTTTTAGCCTTCTTTTTATTCCTAGTCTTCAAGCCCATCAAGTTCT
ACTCTAGCCATCTAATCCTCAACTGCCGACTACTCGTTCTACGTATTAGCGCACTAATACTCATGCGTCT
AGTTAGCTTCCATCTACGTATTCGACTCCTGATCCTAATGCGTCGCCGGCTATCGGATCTCATGCGTCTA
CGACTCCGACTGCAGCTAATCATTAGCCTACGACTCCAGGTTCATTACCGTTGACTATTCGTTTTGCTCC
ATTTGACTCTACTCACTCACTGCGCACTCGTTCTAATATAGTGGCATGATTGACGACACAAGTTCAAAGG
GCTGGCGCTGCTTAGGATCCATCACACCATTCGTCAACGTATTGTGAATCAAAGAAATGCTCTTCGATAT
TCTTTATCAGGGCAAGGGAACAGACAGATACCAGCAGGCTTCACAACTCTGAGTCGCTCGGCCAAAGAGG
AAAAGAAAAGAGGATGCCGGCACTTTCTATACAGTCACAAGACGCGAATGACAATCCGGCACTTTATCGC
ATCATGTCTGAATTTGTGAAGGGACTTTGAGATATAATCAGGGGGTCAGACGCACTTTACAACTCTGAAT
CGCTTCGGAGTAAGGAAGTGGAACTGACAGATACACTTTATAGAGCCTTGGGAACCATCTGGACCAAGAA
GAAGGGAAAAAAAGGCTACAGTGAGTGAGCAACCTATGCTCACCTTTATCCTGACGTTGATTGAGTCTAG
AGGCCAAAGATCCAAGGCAAGGCGAAATATTCCATTGTCCAGTTCATGGCTGAGTGACCGTTGTTTAGGT
TGATCGAGGCGAAAAGAGAAGTCGATGTTGATGATTGTGAGACCGAAATCAGACTTGGCCGCTTTTTATA
GTTCAAAAAAGGGGCCCAGAGGTCAGTGGGCTCGCCACTCGATGCATAAGCAATCCACTTGGCACAGACT
GGTTTGGTTTAATTAACACAAGTATCGTGGCGCGCC
